>Addgene plasmid #84164 | pFGC5941-PacI-ath-STTM837-3p | addgene full sequence | sequence record 167594 | Addgene NGS Result
TGAGACTTTTCAACAAAGGGTAATTTCGGGAAACCTCCTCGGATTCCATTGCCCAGCTATCTGTCACTTC
ATCGAAAGGACAGTGGAAAAGGAAGGTGGCTCCTACAAATGCCATCATTGCGATAAAGGAAAGGCTATCA
TTCAAGATGCCTCTGCCGACAGTGGTCCCAAAGATGGACCCCCACCCACGAGGAGCATCGTGGAAAAAGA
AAACGTTCCAACCACGTCTTCAAAGCAAGTGGATTGATGTGACATCTCCACTGACATAAGGGATGACGCA
CAACCCCACTATCCTTCGCAAGACCCTTCCTCTATATAAGGAAGTTCATTTCATTTGGAGAGGACAGCCC
AAGCTTCCATCAGTTTTCGATTGTTCGTTTGTTGTTGTTGTTATGGTCTAATTTAAATATGGTCTAAAGA
AGAAGAATCCATCAGTTTTCGATTGTTCGTTTGAATTCGGTACGCTGAAATCACCAGTCTCTCTCTACAA
ATCTATCTCTCTCTATTTTCCCCATAAATAATGTGTGAGTAGTTTCCCGATAAGGGAAATTAGGGTTCTT
ATAGGGTTTCGCTCATGTGTTGAGCATATAAGAAACCCTTAGTATGTATTTGTATTTGTAAAATACTTCT
ATCAATAAAATTTCTAATTCCTAAAACCAAAATCCAGTACTAAAATCCAGATCTCCTAAAGTCCCTATAG
ATCTTTGTCGTGAATATAAACCAGACACGGGACGACTAGACCTGGAGCCCAGACGCCGTTCGAAGCTAGA
AGTACCGCTTAGGCAGGAGGCCGTTAGGGAAAAGATGCTAAGGCAGGGTTGGTTACGTTGACCCCCCCGT
AGGTTTGGTTTAAATATGATGAAGTGGACGGAAGGAAGGAGGAAGACAAGGAAGGATAAGGTTGCAGGCC
CTGTGCAAGGTAAGAAGATGGAAATTTGATAGAGGTACGCTACTATACTTATACTATACGCTAAGGGAAT
GATTGTATTTATACCCTATACCCCCTAATAACCCCTTATCAATTTAAGAAATAATCCGCATAAGCCCCCG
CTTAAAAATTGGTATCAGAGCCATGAATAGGTCTATGGCCAAAACTCAAGAGGATAAAACCTCACCAAAA
TACGAAAGAGTCCTTAACTCTAAAGATAAAAGATCTTTCAAGATCAAAACTAGTTCCCTCACACCGGTGA
CGGGGATCGCATGCGACCTCTAGACCATCACATTGGAGCTTCAGCTGCTCGAGTTCTATAGTGTCACCTA
AATCGTATGTGTATGATACATAAGGTTATGTATTAATTGTAGCCGCGTTCTTACGTCGACGTACCAATTA
CGCCCCGCCCTGTCACTCATCGCAGTACTGTTGTAATTCATTAAGCATTCTGCCGACATGGAAGCCATCA
CAAACGGCATGATGAACCTGAATCGCCAGCGGCATCAGCACCTTGTCGCCTTGCGTATAATATTTGCCCA
TGGTGAAAACGGGGGCGAAGAAGTTGTCCATATTGGCCACGTTTAAATCAAAACTGGTGAAACTCACCCA
GGGATTGGCTGAGACGAAAAACATATTCTCAATAAACCCTTTAGGGAAATAGGCCAGGTTTTCACCGTAA
CACGCCACATCTTGCGAATATATGTGTAGAAACTGCCGGAAATCGTCGTGGTATTCACTCCAGAGCGATG
AAAACGTTTCAGTTTGCTCATGGAAAACGGTGTAACAAGGGTGAACACTATCCCATATTACCAGCTCACC
GTCTTTCATTGCCATACGGAACTCCGGATGAGCATTCATCAGGCGGGCAAGAATGTGAATAAAGGCCGGA
TAAAACTTGTGCTTATTTTTCTTTACGGTCTTTAAAAAGGCCGTAATATCCAGCTGAACGGTCTGGTTAT
AGGTACATTGAGCAACTGACTGAAATGCCTCAAAATGTTCTTTACGATGCCATTGGGATATATCAACGGT
GGTATATCCAGTGATTTCTTTCTCCATTTTAGCTTCCTTAGCTCCTGAAAATCTCGATAACTCATTAAAG
CTTATCGATGATAAGCTGTCAAACATGAGAATTTAGCCCGCCTAATGAGCGGGCTTTTTGTTGTGATCCG
CGTTGCTGGCGTTTTTCCATAGGCTCCGCCCCCCTGACGAGCATCACAAAAATCGACGCTCAAGTCAGAG
GTGGCGAAACCCGACAGGACTATAAAGATACCAGGCGTTTCCCCCCTGGAAGCTCCCTCGTGCGCTCTCC
TGTTCCGACCCTGCCGCTTACCGGATACCTGTCCGCCTTTCTTAATTAACTCTCTAGACTCACCTAGGAT
CCATGAATTCTGAGATTTTTCAAATCAGTGCGCAAGACGTGACGTAAGTATCCGAGTCAGTTTTTATTTT
TCTACTAATTTGGTCGTTTATTTCGGCGTGTAGGACATGGCAACCGGGCCTGAATTTCGCGGGTATTCTG
TTTCTATTCCAACTTTTTCTTGATCCGCAGCCATTAACGACTTTTGAATAGATACGCTGACACGCCAAGC
CTCGCTAGTCAAAAGTGTACCAAACAACGCTTTACAGCAAGAACGGAATGCGCGTGACGCTCGCGGTGAC
GCCATTTCGCCTTTTCAGAAATGGATAAATAGCCTTGCTTCCTATTATATCTTCCCAAATTACCAATACA
TTACACTAGCATCTGAATTTCATAACCAATCTCGATACACCAAATCGAATCGATGAGCCCAGAACGACGC
CCGGCCGACATCCGCCGTGCCACCGAGGCGGACATGCCGGCGGTCTGCACCATCGTCAACCACTACATCG
AGACAAGCACGGTCAACTTCCGTACCGAGCCGCAGGAACCGCAGGAGTGGACGGACGACCTCGTCCGTCT
GCGGGAGCGCTATCCCTGGCTCGTCGCCGAGGTGGACGGCGAGGTCGCCGGCATCGCCTACGCGGGCCCC
TGGAAGGCACGCAACGCCTACGACTGGACGGCCGAGTCGACCGTGTACGTCTCCCCCCGCCACCAGCGGA
CGGGACTGGGCTCCACGCTCTACACCCACCTGCTGAAGTCCCTGGAGGCACAGGGCTTCAAGAGCGTGGT
CGCTGTCATCGGGCTGCCCAACGACCCGAGCGTGCGCATGCACGAGGCGCTCGGATATGCCCCCCGCGGC
ATGCTGCGGGCGGCCGGCTTCAAGCACGGGAACTGGCATGACGTGGGTTTCTGGCAGCTGGACTTCAGCC
TGCCGGTACCGCCCCGTCCGGTCCTGCCCGTCACCGAGATTTGACTGCAGAATCTTGGACTCCCATGTTG
GCAAAGGCAACCAAACAAACAATGAATGATCCGCTCCTGCATATGGGGCGGTTTGAGTATTTCAACTGCC
ATTTGGGCTGAATTGAAGACATGCTCCTGTCAGAAATTCCGTGATCTTACTCAATATTCAGTAATCTCGG
CCAATATCCTAAATGTGCGTGGCTTTATCTGTCTTTGTATTGTTTCATCAATTCATGTAACGTTTGCTTT
TCTTATGAATTTTCAAATAAATTATCAGATCCGAGCTCGAATTAATTCGGCGTTAATTCAGTACATTAAA
AACGTCCGCAATGTGTTATTAAGTTGTCTAAGCGTCAATTTGTTTACACCACAATATATCCTGCCACCAG
CCAGCCAACAGCTCCCCGACCGGCAGCTCGGCACAAAATCACCACTCGATACAGGCAGCCCATCAGTCCG
GGACGGCGTCAGCGGGAGAGCCGTTGTAAGGCGGCAGACTTTGCTCATGTTACCGATGCTATTCGGAAGA
ACGGCAACTAAGCTGCCGGGTTTGAAACACGGATGATCTCGCGGAGGGTAGCATGTTGATTGTAACGATG
ACAGAGCGTTGCTGCCTGTGATCACCGCGGTTTCAAAATCGGCTCCGTCGATACTATGTTATACGCCAAC
TTTGAAAACAACTTTGAAAAAGCTGTTTTCTGGTATTTAAGGTTTTAGAATGCAAGGAACAGTGAATTGG
AGTTCGTCTTGTTATAATTAGCTTCTTGGGGTATCTTTAAATACTGTAGAAAAGAGGAAGGAAATAATAA
ATGGCTAAAATGAGAATATCACCGGAATTGAAAAAACTGATCGAAAAATACCGCTGCGTAAAAGATACGG
AAGGAATGTCTCCTGCTAAGGTATATAAGCTGGTGGGAGAAAATGAAAACCTATATTTAAAAATGACGGA
CAGCCGGTATAAAGGGACCACCTATGATGTGGAACGGGAAAAGGACATGATGCTATGGCTGGAAGGAAAG
CTGCCTGTTCCAAAGGTCCTGCACTTTGAACGGCATGATGGCTGGAGCAATCTGCTCATGAGTGAGGCCG
ATGGCGTCCTTTGCTCGGAAGAGTATGAAGATGAACAAAGCCCTGAAAAGATTATCGAGCTGTATGCGGA
GTGCATCAGGCTCTTTCACTCCATCGACATATCGGATTGTCCCTATACGAATAGCTTAGACAGCCGCTTA
GCCGAATTGGATTACTTACTGAATAACGATCTGGCCGATGTGGATTGCGAAAACTGGGAAGAAGACACTC
CATTTAAAGATCCGCGCGAGCTGTATGATTTTTTAAAGACGGAAAAGCCCGAAGAGGAACTTGTCTTTTC
CCACGGCGACCTGGGAGACAGCAACATCTTTGTGAAAGATGGCAAAGTAAGTGGCTTTATTGATCTTGGG
AGAAGCGGCAGGGCGGACAAGTGGTATGACATTGCCTTCTGCGTCCGGTCGATCAGGGAGGATATCGGGG
AAGAACAGTATGTCGAGCTATTTTTTGACTTACTGGGGATCAAGCCTGATTGGGAGAAAATAAAATATTA
TATTTTACTGGATGAATTGTTTTAGTACCTAGAATGCATGACCAAAATCCCTTAACGTGAGTTTTCGTTC
CACTGAGCGTCAGACCCCGTAGAAAAGATCAAAGGATCTTCTTGAGATCCTTTTTTTCTGCGCGTAATCT
GCTGCTTGCAAACAAAAAAACCACCGCTACCAGCGGTGGTTTGTTTGCCGGATCAAGAGCTACCAACTCT
TTTTCCGAAGGTAACTGGCTTCAGCAGAGCGCAGATACCAAATACTGTCCTTCTAGTGTAGCCGTAGTTA
GGCCACCACTTCAAGAACTCTGTAGCACCGCCTACATACCTCGCTCTGCTAATCCTGTTACCAGTGGCTG
CTGCCAGTGGCGATAAGTCGTGTCTTACCGGGTTGGACTCAAGACGATAGTTACCGGATAAGGCGCAGCG
GTCGGGCTGAACGGGGGGTTCGTGCACACAGCCCAGCTTGGAGCGAACGACCTACACCGAACTGAGATAC
CTACAGCGTGAGCTATGAGAAAGCGCCACGCTTCCCGAAGGGAGAAAGGCGGACAGGTATCCGGTAAGCG
GCAGGGTCGGAACAGGAGAGCGCACGAGGGAGCTTCCAGGGGGAAACGCCTGGTATCTTTATAGTCCTGT
CGGGTTTCGCCACCTCTGACTTGAGCGTCGATTTTTGTGATGCTCGTCAGGGGGGCGGAGCCTATGGAAA
AACGCCAGCAACGCGGCCTTTTTACGGTTCCTGGCCTTTTGCTGGCCTTTTGCTCACATGTTCTTTCCTG
CGTTATCCCCTGATTCTGTGGATAACCGTATTACCGCCTTTGAGTGAGCTGATACCGCTCGCCGCAGCCG
AACGACCGAGCGCAGCGAGTCAGTGAGCGAGGAAGCGGAAGAGCGCCTGATGCGGTATTTTCTCCTTACG
CATCTGTGCGGTATTTCACACCGCATATGGTGCACTCTCAGTACAATCTGCTCTGATGCCGCATAGTTAA
GCCAGTATACACTCCGCTATCGCTACGTGACTGGGTCATGGCTGCGCCCCGACACCCGCCAACACCCGCT
GACGCGCCCTGACGGGCTTGTCTGCTCCCGGCATCCGCTTACAGACAAGCTGTGACCGTCTCCGGGAGCT
GCATGTGTCAGAGGTTTTCACCGTCATCACCGAAACGCGCGAGGCAGGGTGCCTTGATGTGGGCGCCGGC
GGTCGAGTGGCGACGGCGCGGCTTGTCCGCGCCCTGGTAGATTGCCTGGCCGTAGGCCAGCCATTTTTGA
GCGGCCAGCGGCCGCGATAGGCCGACGCGAAGCGGCGGGGCGTAGGGAGCGCAGCGACCGAAGGGTAGGC
GCTTTTTGCAGCTCTTCGGCTGTGCGCTGGCCAGACAGTTATGCACAGGCCAGGCGGGTTTTAAGAGTTT
TAATAAGTTTTAAAGAGTTTTAGGCGGAAAAATCGCCTTTTTTCTCTTTTATATCAGTCACTTACATGTG
TGACCGGTTCCCAATGTACGGCTTTGGGTTCCCAATGTACGGGTTCCGGTTCCCAATGTACGGCTTTGGG
TTCCCAATGTACGTGCTATCCACAGGAAAGAGACCTTTTCGACCTTTTTCCCCTGCTAGGGCAATTTGCC
CTAGCATCTGCTCCGTACATTAGGAACCGGCGGATGCTTCGCCCTCGATCAGGTTGCGGTAGCGCATGAC
TAGGATCGGGCCAGCCTGCCCCGCCTCCTCCTTCAAATCGTACTCCGGCAGGTCATTTGACCCGATCAGC
TTGCGCACGGTGAAACAGAACTTCTTGAACTCTCCGGCGCTGCCACTGCGTTCGTAGATCGTCTTGAACA
ACCATCTGGCTTCTGCCTTGCCTGCGGCGCGGCGTGCCAGGCGGTAGAGAAAACGGCCGATGCCGGGATC
GATCAAAAAGTAATCGGGGTGAACCGTCAGCACGTCCGGGTTCTTGCCTTCTGTGATCTCGCGGTACATC
CAATCAGCTAGCTCGATCTCGATGTACTCCGGCCGCCCGGTTTCGCTCTTTACGATCTTGTAGCGGCTAA
TCAAGGCTTCACCCTCGGATACCGTCACCAGGCGGCCGTTCTTGGCCTTCTTCGTACGCTGCATGGCAAC
GTGCGTGGTGTTTAACCGAATGCAGGTTTCTACCAGGTCGTCTTTCTGCTTTCCGCCATCGGCTCGCCGG
CAGAACTTGAGTACGTCCGCAACGTGTGGACGGAACACGCGGCCGGGCTTGTCTCCCTTCCCTTCCCGGT
ATCGGTTCATGGATTCGGTTAGATGGGAAACCGCCATCAGTACCAGGTCGTAATCCCACACACTGGCCAT
GCCGGCCGGCCCTGCGGAAACCTCTACGTGCCCGTCTGGAAGCTCGTAGCGGATCACCTCGCCAGCTCGT
CGGTCACGCTTCGACAGACGGAAAACGGCCACGTCCATGATGCTGCGACTATCGCGGGTGCCCACGTCAT
AGAGCATCGGAACGAAAAAATCTGGTTGCTCGTCGCCCTTGGGCGGCTTCCTAATCGACGGCGCACCGGC
TGCCGGCGGTTGCCGGGATTCTTTGCGGATTCGATCAGCGGCCGCTTGCCACGATTCACCGGGGCGTGCT
TCTGCCTCGATGCGTTGCCGCTGGGCGGCCTGCGCGGCCTTCAACTTCTCCACCAGGTCATCACCCAGCG
CCGCGCCGATTTGTACCGGGCCGGATGGTTTGCGACCGCTCACGCCGATTCCTCGGGCTTGGGGGTTCCA
GTGCCATTGCAGGGCCGGCAGGCAACCCAGCCGCTTACGCCTGGCCAACCGCCCGTTCCTCCACACATGG
GGCATTCCACGGCGTCGGTGCCTGGTTGTTCTTGATTTTCCATGCCGCCTCCTTTAGCCGCTAAAATTCA
TCTACTCATTTATTCATTTGCTCATTTACTCTGGTAGCTGCGCGATGTATTCAGATAGCAGCTCGGTAAT
GGTCTTGCCTTGGCGTACCGCGTACATCTTCAGCTTGGTGTGATCCTCCGCCGGCAACTGAAAGTTGACC
CGCTTCATGGCTGGCGTGTCTGCCAGGCTGGCCAACGTTGCAGCCTTGCTGCTGCGTGCGCTCGGACGGC
CGGCACTTAGCGTGTTTGTGCTTTTGCTCATTTTCTCTTTACCTCATTAACTCAAATGAGTTTTGATTTA
ATTTCAGCGGCCAGCGCCTGGACCTCGCGGGCAGCGTCGCCCTCGGGTTCTGATTCAAGAACGGTTGTGC
CGGCGGCGGCAGTGCCTGGGTAGCTCACGCGCTGCGTGATACGGGACTCAAGAATGGGCAGCTCGTACCC
GGCCAGCGCCTCGGCAACCTCACCGCCGATGCGCGTGCCTTTGATCGCCCGCGACACGACAAAGGCCGCT
TGTAGCCTTCCATCCGTGACCTCAATGCGCTGCTTAACCAGCTCCACCAGGTCGGCGGTGGCCCATATGT
CGTAAGGGCTTGGCTGCACCGGAATCAGCACGAAGTCGGCTGCCTTGATCGCGGACACAGCCAAGTCCGC
CGCCTGGGGCGCTCCGTCGATCACTACGAAGTCGCGCCGGCCGATGGCCTTCACGTCGCGGTCAATCGTC
GGGCGGTCGATGCCGACAACGGTTAGCGGTTGATCTTCCCGCACGGCCGCCCAATCGCGGGCACTGCCCT
GGGGATCGGAATCGACTAACAGAACATCGGCCCCGGCGAGTTGCAGGGCGCGGGCTAGATGGGTTGCGAT
GGTCGTCTTGCCTGACCCGCCTTTCTGGTTAAGTACAGCGATAACCTTCATGCGTTCCCCTTGCGTATTT
GTTTATTTACTCATCGCATCATATACGCAGCGACCGCATGACGCAAGCTGTTTTACTCAAATACACATCA
CCTTTTTAGACGGCGGCGCTCGGTTTCTTCAGCGGCCAAGCTGGCCGGCCAGGCCGCCAGCTTGGCATCA
GACAAACCGGCCAGGATTTCATGCAGCCGCACGGTTGAGACGTGCGCGGGCGGCTCGAACACGTACCCGG
CCGCGATCATCTCCGCCTCGATCTCTTCGGTAATGAAAAACGGTTCGTCCTGGCCGTCCTGGTGCGGTTT
CATGCTTGTTCCTCTTGGCGTTCATTCTCGGCGGCCGCCAGGGCGTCGGCCTCGGTCAATGCGTCCTCAC
GGAAGGCACCGCGCCGCCTGGCCTCGGTGGGCGTCACTTCCTCGCTGCGCTCAAGTGCGCGGTACAGGGT
CGAGCGATGCACGCCAAGCAGTGCAGCCGCCTCTTTCACGGTGCGGCCTTCCTGGTCGATCAGCTCGCGG
GCGTGCGCGATCTGTGCCGGGGTGAGGGTAGGGCGGGGGCCAAACTTCACGCCTCGGGCCTTGGCGGCCT
CGCGCCCGCTCCGGGTGCGGTCGATGATTAGGGAACGCTCGAACTCGGCAATGCCGGCGAACACGGTCAA
CACCATGCGGCCGGCCGGCGTGGTGGTGTCGGCCCACGGCTCTGCCAGGCTACGCAGGCCCGCGCCGGCC
TCCTGGATGCGCTCGGCAATGTCCAGTAGGTCGCGGGTGCTGCGGGCCAGGCGGTCTAGCCTGGTCACTG
TCACAACGTCGCCAGGGCGTAGGTGGTCAAGCATCCTGGCCAGCTCCGGGCGGTCGCGCCTGGTGCCGGT
GATCTTCTCGGAAAACAGCTTGGTGCAGCCGGCCGCGTGCAGTTCGGCCCGTTGGTTGGTCAAGTCCTGG
TCGTCGGTGCTGACGCGGGCATAGCCCAGCAGGCCAGCGGCGGCGCTCTTGTTCATGGCGTAATGTCTCC
GGTTCTAGTCGCAAGTATTCTACTTTATGCGACTAAAACACGCGACAAGAAAACGCCAGGAAAAGGGCAG
GGCGGCAGCCTGTCGCGTAACTTAGGACTTGTGCGACATGTCGTTTTCAGAAGACGGCTGCACTGAACGT
CAGAAGCCGACTGCACTATAGCAGCGGAGGGGTTGGATCAAAGTACTTTGATCCCGAGGGGAACCCTGTG
GTTGGCATGCACATACAAATGGACGAACGGATAAACCTTTTCACGCCCTTTTAAATATCCGATTATTCTA
ATAAACGCTCTTTTCTCTTAGGTTTACCCGCCAATATATCCTGTCAAACACTGATAGTTTAAACTGAAGG
CGGGAAACGACAATCTGATCCAAGCTCAAGCTGCTCTAGCATTCGCCATTCAGGCTGCGCAACTGTTGGG
AAGGGCGATCGGTGCGGGCCTCTTCGCTATTACGCCAGCTGGCGAAAGGGGGATGTGCTGCAAGGCGATT
AAGTTGGGTAACGCCAGGGTTTTCCCAGTCACGACGTTGTAAAACGACGGCCAGTGCCAAGCTTGCATGC
CTGCAGGTCCTGCTGAGCCTCGACATGTTGTCGCAAAATTCGCCCTGGACCCGCCCAACGATTTGTCGTC
ACTGTCAAGGTTTGACCTGCACTTCATTTGGGGCCCACATACACCAAAAAAATGCTGCATAATTCTCGGG
GCAGCAAGTCGGTTACCCGGCCGCCGTGCTGGACCGGGTTGAATGGTGCCCGTAACTTTCGGTAGAGCGG
ACGGCCAATACTCAACTTCAAGGAATCTCACCCATGCGCGCCGGCGGGGAACCGGAGTTCCCTTCAGTGA
GCGTTATTAGTTCGCCGCTCGGTGTGTCGTAGATACTAGCCCCTGGGGCACTTTTGAAATTTGAATAAGA
TTTATGTAATCAGTCTTTTAGGTTTGACCGGTTCTGCCGCTTTTTTTAAAATTGGATTTGTAATAATAAA
ACGCAATTGTTTGTTATTGTGGCGCTCTATCATAGATGTCGCTATAAACCTATTCAGCACAATATATTGT
TTTCATTTTAATATTGTACATATAAGTAGTAGGGTACAATCAGTAAATTGAACGGAGAATATTATTCATA
AAAATACGATAGTAACGGGTGATATATTCATTAGAATGAACCGAAACCGGCGGTAAGGATCTGAGCTACA
CATGCTCAGGTTTTTTACAACGTGCACAACAGAATTGAAAGCAAATATCATGCGATCATAGGCGTCTCGC
ATATCTCATTAAAGCAGGACTCTAGGGACTAGTCCCGGGTCTTAATTAAGTTTGCAAGCAGCAGATTACC
GGATACCTGTCCGCCTTTCTTAATTAAGTTTGCAAGCAGCAGATTACGCGCAGAAAAAAAGGATCTCAAG
GAGATCCTTTGGATCACAAAAAAAAAGCCCGCTCATTAGGCGGGTTAAATTCCCGGGTACTGCAGCCGAT
TCATTAATGCAGGTTAACCTGGCTTATCGAAATTAATACGACTCACTATAGGGAGACCGGCAGATCTGAT
CCCTACTCCAAAAATGTCAAAGATACAGTCTCAGAAGACCAAGGGGCTAT
Features (pLannotate 1.2.2; 28 found; start..end, strand, type, name):
      1..346     +  promoter       CaMV 35S promoter: strong constitutive promoter from cauliflower mosaic virus
    298..344     +  promoter       minimal CaMV 35S promoter: minimal 35S promoter from cauliflower mosaic virus
    517..683     +  polyA_signal   CaMV poly(A) signal: cauliflower mosaic virus polyadenylation signal
   1245..1263    -  promoter       SP6 promoter: promoter for bacteriophage SP6 RNA polymerase
   1328..1987    -  CDS            CmR: chloramphenicol acetyltransferase; cat; confers resistance to chloramphenicol
   1988..2024    -  promoter       cat promoter (fragment): promoter of the E. coli cat gene encoding chloramphenicol acetyltransferase
   2024..2052    -  promoter       tet promoter: E. coli promoter for tetracycline efflux protein gene
   2114..2282    -  rep_origin     ori (fragment): high-copy-number ColE1/pMB1/pBR322/pUC origin of replication
   2327..2707    +  promoter       MAS promoter: mannopine synthase promoter (Velten et al., 1984)
   2713..3261    +  CDS            bar: PAT_STRHY - Experimental evidence at protein level: Swiss-Prot protein existence level 1. Inactivates phosphinothricin (PPT) by transfer of an acetyl group from acetyl CoA. Can also acetylate demethylphosphinothricin but not PTT or glutamate. This enzyme is an effector of phosphinothricin tripeptide (PTT or bialaphos) resistance. From Streptomyces hygroscopicus. Introduced by genetic manipulation and expressed in glufosinate-tolerant maize by Dekalb Genetics.
   3274..3526    +  terminator     MAS terminator: mannopine synthase terminator
   3612..3636    -  misc_feature   LB T-DNA repeat: left border repeat from nopaline C58 T-DNA
   4061..4855    +  CDS            KanR: aminoglycoside phosphotransferase; aphA-3; confers resistance to kanamycin
   4942..5530    +  rep_origin     ori: high-copy-number ColE1/pMB1/pBR322/pUC origin of replication
   5716..5856    -  misc_feature   bom: basis of mobility region from pBR322
   5958..5997    -  CDS            rop (fragment): Rop protein, which maintains plasmids at low copy number; rop
   6200..6394    -  rep_origin     pVS1 oriV: origin of replication for the Pseudomonas plasmid pVS1 (Heeb et al., 2000)
   6460..7533    -  CDS            pVS1 RepA: replication protein from the Pseudomonas plasmid pVS1 (Heeb et al., 2000)
   7962..8591    -  CDS            pVS1 StaA: stability protein from the Pseudomonas plasmid pVS1 (Heeb et al., 2000)
   9151..9552    -  CDS            Y4CG_SINFN (fragment): Protein inferred from homology: Swiss-Prot protein existence level 3. From Sinorhizobium fredii (strain NBRC 101917 / NGR234).
   9892..9916    -  misc_feature   RB T-DNA repeat: right border repeat from nopaline C58 T-DNA
   9982..10136   -  CDS            lacZα (fragment): LacZα fragment of β-galactosidase; lacZ fragment
  10139..10159   -  misc_feature   MCS (fragment): pUC18/19 multiple cloning site
  10160..10867   -  terminator     OCS terminator: octopine synthase terminator
  10900..10919   -  rep_origin     ori (fragment): high-copy-number ColE1/pMB1/pBR322/pUC origin of replication
  10916..10940   -  rep_origin     ori (fragment): high-copy-number ColE1/pMB1/pBR322/pUC origin of replication
  10948..10989   -  rep_origin     ori (fragment): high-copy-number ColE1/pMB1/pBR322/pUC origin of replication
  11094..11112   +  promoter       T7 promoter: promoter for bacteriophage T7 RNA polymerase
