[The description below was written by a language model from this plasmid's Addgene catalogue record and pLannotate feature annotations shown in this document.]
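Description:
pFGC5941-PacI-ath-STTM837-3p is a plant expression binary vector built on the pFGC5941-PacI backbone, intended for Agrobacterium-mediated T-DNA delivery into Arabidopsis thaliana. The feature table shows the typical binary architecture. Nopaline-type left and right border repeats define the transferred region. A pVS1 origin with its RepA and StaA functions provides replication and stable maintenance in Agrobacterium. A ColE1/pBR322-type origin with the bom site supports high-copy propagation in E. coli. Bacterial selection uses two markers: a backbone kanamycin resistance gene (aphA-3) and a chloramphenicol acetyltransferase gene that travels with the insert, so double selection identifies clones that have taken up the cassette. In plants, transformants are selected with Basta (phosphinothricin/glufosinate) through the bar gene, which is driven by the mannopine synthase promoter and terminator next to the left border.

The payload is a cassette of about 2.8 kb inserted at a PacI site that is retained on both sides. According to the depositor it contains a 2x35S promoter, the STTM837-3p module, a 35S terminator and CmR. The annotation places a CaMV 35S promoter and a CaMV poly(A) signal around a short unannotated interval, which is presumably where the STTM lies. SP6 and T7 promoters and ColE1 origin fragments, probably left over from an intermediate cloning vector, are also present, and an OCS terminator from the backbone is nearby. A short tandem target mimic is a non-coding transcript with two imperfect miRNA-binding sites joined by a spacer. It sequesters its cognate small RNA and triggers its degradation. Here the target is miR837-3p, so strong constitutive expression gives a loss-of-function tool for studying that miRNA and the regulation of its targets in Arabidopsis.
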