Addgene plasmid #84164: pFGC5941-PacI-ath-STTM837-3p
Purpose: target miRNA837-3p for destruction in Arabidopsis thaliana
Depositing lab: Guiliang Tang. Depositing organization: Michigan Technological University. Publication: Construction of short tandem target mimic (STTM) to block the functions of plant and animal microRNAs. Tang G, Yan J, Gu Y, Qiao M, Fan R, Mao Y, Tang X. Methods. 2012 Oct;58(2):118-25. doi: 10.1016/j.ymeth.2012.10.006. Epub 2012 Oct 23. PubMed 23098881.
Backbone
  Vector backbone: pFGC5941-PacI
  Backbone manufacturer: Guiliang Tang (Addgene plasmid # 44182)
  Backbone size w/o insert (bp): 8608
  Vector type: Plant Expression
  Selectable markers: Basta
Growth in bacteria
  Bacterial resistance: Chloramphenicol and Kanamycin, 25 & 50 μg/mL
  Growth temperature: 37°C
  Growth strain: DH5alpha
  Copy number: High Copy
Gene/Insert
  Gene/Insert name: STTM837-3p
  Species: A. thaliana (mustard weed)
  Insert size (bp): 2846
  Promoter: 2x35S
  Cloning method: Restriction Enzyme; 5′ cloning site PacI (not destroyed); 3′ cloning site PacI (not destroyed)
  Sequencing primers: 5′ CACTATCCTTCGCAAGACCCTTCC; 3′ CAACACATGAGCGAAACCCTATAA
Terms and licenses: Academic/Nonprofit Terms; Industry Terms: Not Available to Industry
Depositor comments: The insert within this plasmid contains a 2x35S promoter, STTM, T35S and CmR.
How to cite: pFGC5941-PacI-ath-STTM837-3p was a gift from Guiliang Tang (Addgene plasmid # 84164 ; http://n2t.net/addgene:84164 ; RRID:Addgene_84164)
