>Addgene plasmid #84164 | pFGC5941-PacI-ath-STTM837-3p | depositor partial sequence | sequence record 160720 | STTM
CCATCAGTTTTCGATTGTTCGTTTGTTGTTGTTGTTATGGTCTAATTTAAATATGGTCTAAAGAAGAAGA
ATCCATCAGTTTTCGATTGTTCGTTT
